Addgene plasmid #228881: YY120: pPB_TRE::GEMINI(B)-p2A-GEMINI(A)
Purpose: PiggyBac plasmid expressing the two GEMINI building blocks (A and B) in an equimolar ratio under the control of a doxycycline-inducible promotor.
Depositing lab: Dingchang Lin. Depositing organization: Johns Hopkins University and School of Medicine. Publication: Genetically encoded assembly recorder temporally resolves cellular histories in cellulo and in vivo. Yan Y, Lu J, Li Z, Zhao Z, Shay TF, Wang S, Lei Y, Wang Y, Chen W, Parker P, Yang H, Qi A, Sun Y, Bergles DE, Baker D, Lin D. bioRxiv [Preprint]. 2025 Jul 18:2025.07.16.664392. doi: 10.1101/2025.07.16.664392. PubMed 40791436.
Backbone
  Vector backbone: pPiggyBac
  Total vector size (bp): 6213
  Vector type: Mammalian Expression
Growth in bacteria
  Bacterial resistance: Ampicillin, 100 μg/mL
  Growth temperature: 30°C
  Growth strain: NEB Stable
  Copy number: High Copy
Gene/Insert
  Gene/Insert name: Building blocks of GEMINI for intracellular assembly (alt name: GEMINI(A) and GEMINI(B))
  Species: Synthetic
  Insert size (bp): 2700
  Promoter: TRE
  Cloning method: Gibson Cloning
  Sequencing primers: 5′ cttcctaccctcgtaaag
Terms and licenses: Academic/Nonprofit Terms; Industry Terms: Not Available to Industry
Depositor comments: Please visit https://doi.org/10.1101/2025.07.16.664392 for bioRxiv preprint.
How to cite: YY120: pPB_TRE::GEMINI(B)-p2A-GEMINI(A) was a gift from Dingchang Lin (Addgene plasmid # 228881 ; http://n2t.net/addgene:228881 ; RRID:Addgene_228881)
