[The description below was written by a language model from this plasmid's Addgene catalogue record and pLannotate feature annotations shown in this document.]
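Description:
YY120: pPB_TRE::GEMINI(B)-p2A-GEMINI(A) is a 6.2 kb mammalian expression plasmid built on a pPiggyBac backbone, designed so that its expression cassette can be integrated into a host genome by piggyBac transposition. In bacteria it is maintained through a high-copy ColE1/pUC-type origin and selected with ampicillin via the β-lactamase gene and its promoter. An f1 phage origin and remnants of a lacZα/lac promoter–operator cloning region are also present as backbone carry-over. The automated annotation does not label the piggyBac terminal repeats. Two segments flanking the cassette are instead called as fragments of the phage lambda portal protein B, which are likely spurious or stuffer-derived matches rather than functional elements.

The payload is a synthetic insert of about 2.7 kb encoding the two GEMINI building blocks, B followed by A. They are joined by a P2A self-cleaving peptide, so a single transcript yields both proteins in roughly equimolar amounts. Transcription is driven by a TRE3G tetracycline-responsive promoter, making expression doxycycline-inducible. This requires a Tet-On transactivator, which is not annotated on this plasmid and so would presumably be supplied separately. The annotation tool finds homology within the coding region to a Thermus thermophilus chorismate mutase and a Helicobacter pylori Mog protein, possibly reflecting natural oligomeric scaffolds underlying the designed subunits. No P2A or tag features are called. Downstream lie a very short WPRE fragment and an SV40 polyadenylation signal. No mammalian selection marker is annotated. The construct is intended for inducible co-expression of the GEMINI components, which assemble intracellularly as part of a genetically encoded recorder of cellular history.
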