Features (pLannotate 1.2.2; 17 found; start..end, strand, type, name):
      1..105     -  promoter       AmpR promoter: bla
    158..586     -  rep_origin     f1 ori (sequence partly withheld): f1 bacteriophage origin of replication; arrow indicates direction of (+) strand synthesis
    591..746     -  CDS            lacZα (fragment): LacZα fragment of β-galactosidase; lacZ fragment
    748..867     +  CDS            B (fragment): PORTL_LAMBD - Experimental evidence at protein level: Swiss-Prot protein existence level 1. Forms the portal vertex of the capsid (PubMed:6228056, PubMed:6232391). This portal plays critical roles in head assembly, genome packaging, neck/tail attachment, and genome ejection (Probable). The portal protein multimerizes as a single ring-shaped homododecamer arranged around a central channel (PubMed:6232391). Binds to the terminase subunits to form the packaging machine (PubMed:7799432). From Escherichia phage lambda (Bacteriophage lambda).
   1383..1759    +  promoter       TRE3G promoter: 3rd-generation Tet-responsive promoter that can be activated by binding of Tet-On® 3G
   1777..2142    +  CDS            aroH: AROH_THETH - Also known as aroG. Experimental evidence at protein level: Swiss-Prot protein existence level 1. Catalyzes the Claisen rearrangement of chorismate to prephenate. Probably involved in the aromatic amino acid biosynthesis. From Thermus thermophilus.
   2221..2730    +  CDS            mog: MOG_HELPJ - Also known as mogA. Experimental evidence at protein level: Swiss-Prot protein existence level 1. Catalyzes the adenylation of molybdopterin as part of the biosynthesis of the molybdenum-cofactor. From Helicobacter pylori (strain J99 / ATCC 700824) (Campylobacter pylori J99).
   2752..2779    +  misc_feature   WPRE (fragment): woodchuck hepatitis virus posttranscriptional regulatory element
   2784..2905    +  polyA_signal   SV40 poly(A) signal: SV40 polyadenylation signal
   2923..3014    +  ncRNA          G-CSF SLDE: Accession: RF00183 - G-CSF factor stem-loop destabilising element (SLDE)
   3711..4178    +  CDS            B (fragment): PORTL_LAMBD - Experimental evidence at protein level: Swiss-Prot protein existence level 1. Forms the portal vertex of the capsid (PubMed:6228056, PubMed:6232391). This portal plays critical roles in head assembly, genome packaging, neck/tail attachment, and genome ejection (Probable). The portal protein multimerizes as a single ring-shaped homododecamer arranged around a central channel (PubMed:6232391). Binds to the terminase subunits to form the packaging machine (PubMed:7799432). From Escherichia phage lambda (Bacteriophage lambda).
   4216..4232    -  protein_bind   lac operator: The lac repressor binds to the lac operator to inhibit transcription in E. coli. This inhibition can be relieved by adding lactose or isopropyl-β-D-thiogalactopyranoside (IPTG). lac repressor encoded by lacI
   4240..4270    -  promoter       lac promoter: promoter for the E. coli lac operon
   4285..4306    -  protein_bind   CAP binding site: CAP binding activates transcription in the presence of cAMP. E. coli catabolite activator protein
   4319..4411    -  CDS            lacI (fragment): lac repressor; lacI; The lac repressor binds to the lac operator to inhibit transcription in E. coli. This inhibition can be relieved by adding lactose or isopropyl-β-D-thiogalactopyranoside (IPTG).
   4594..5182    -  rep_origin     ori: high-copy-number ColE1/pMB1/pBR322/pUC origin of replication
   5353..6213    -  CDS            AmpR: β-lactamase; bla; confers resistance to ampicillin, carbenicillin, and related antibiotics
>Addgene plasmid #228881 | YY120: pPB_TRE::GEMINI(B)-p2A-GEMINI(A) | addgene full sequence | sequence record 454317 | Addgene NGS Result
ACTCTTCCTTTTTCAATATTATTGAAGCATTTATCAGGGTTATTGTCTCATGAGCGGATACATATTTGAA
TGTATTTAGAAAAATAAACAAATAGGGGTTCCGCGCACATTTCCCCGAAAAGTGCCACCTAAATTGTAAG
CGTTAATATTTTGTTAAAATTCGCGTTAAATTTTTGTTAAATCAGCTCATTTTTTAACCAATAGGCCGAA
ATCGGCAAAATCCCTTATAAATCAAAAGAATAGACCGAGATAGGGT
[37 nt withheld, positions 257-293]
AAAGAACGTGGACTCCAACGTCAAAGG
[49 nt withheld, positions 321-369]
T
[91 nt withheld, positions 371-461]
G
[124 nt withheld, positions 463-586]
CCCATTCGCCATTCAGGCTGCGCAACTGTTGGGAAGGGCGATCGGTGCGGGCCTCTTCGCTATTACGCCA
GCTGGCGAAAGGGGGATGTGCTGCAAGGCGATTAAGTTGGGTAACGCCAGGGTTTTCCCAGTCACGACGT
TGTAAAACGACGGCCAGTGAGCGCGCCTCGTTCATTCACGTTTTTGAACCCGTGGAGGACGGGCAGACTC
GCGGTGCAAATGTGTTTTACAGCGTGATGGAGCAGATGAAGATGCTCGACACGCTGCAGAACACGCAGCT
AGATTAACCCTAGAAAGATAATCATATTGTGACGTACGTTAAAGATAATCATGTGTAAAATTGACGCATG
TGTTTTATCGGTCTGTATATCGAGGTTTATTTATTAATTTGAATAGATATTAAGTTTTATTATATTTACA
CTTACATACTAATAATAAATTCAACAAACAATTTATTTATGTTTATTTATTTATTAAAAAAAACAAAAAC
TCAAAATTTCTTCTATAAAGTAACAAAACTTTTATGAGGGACAGCCCCCCCCCAAAGCCCCCAGGGATGT
AATTACGTCCCTCCCCCGCTAGGGGGCAGCAGCGAGCCGCCCGGGGCTCCGCTCCGGTCCGGCGCTCCCC
CCGCATCCCCGAGCCGGCAGCGTGCGGGGACAGCCCGGGCACGGGGAAGGTGGCACGGGATCGCTTTCCT
CTGAACGCTTCTCGCTGCTCTTTGAGCCTGCAGACACCTGGGGGGATACGGGGAAAAGGCCTCCACGGCC
ACTAGTCTTTCGTCTTCAAGAATTCCGTTTACTCCCTATCAGTGATAGAGAACGTATGAAGAGTTTACTC
CCTATCAGTGATAGAGAACGTATGCAGACTTTACTCCCTATCAGTGATAGAGAACGTATAAGGAGTTTAC
TCCCTATCAGTGATAGAGAACGTATGACCAGTTTACTCCCTATCAGTGATAGAGAACGTATCTACAGTTT
ACTCCCTATCAGTGATAGAGAACGTATATCCAGTTTACTCCCTATCAGTGATAGAGAACGTATAAGCTTT
AGGCGTGTACGGTGGGCGCCTATAAAAGCAGAGCTCGTTTAGTGAACCGTCAGATCGCCTGGAGCAATTC
CACAACACTTTTGTCTTATACCAACTTTCCGTACCACTTCCTACCCTCGTAAAGGTCTAGAGCCGCCACC
ATGGTGCGCGGCATTCGCGGCGCGATTACCGTGAACAGCGATACCCCGACTAGCATTATTATTGCGACCA
TTCTGCTGCTGGAAAAGATGTTGGAAGCGAACGGCATCCAGAGCTATGAAGAACTGGCGGCGGTGATTTT
TACCGTTACCGAAGATCTGACCAGCGCGTTTCCGGCGGAAGCGGCGAGACAGATTGGCATGCATCGTGTG
CCACTGCTGAGCGCGCGTGAAGTGCCAGTTCCAGGTAGCTTGCCGAGAGTGATTCGCGTGCTGGCGCTGT
GGAACACCGATACGCCGCAAGATCGCGTGAGACATGTGTATCTGAGCGAAGCGGTGCGCCTGCGCCCGGA
TCTGGAAAGCGCACAGGGATCCGGGGCTACTAACTTCAGCCTGCTGAAGCAGGCTGGAGACGTGGAGGAG
AACCCTGGACCAAGCAAAGCGAAAATTGGCATTGTGACCGTGAGCGATCGCGCGAGCGCGGGCATTACCG
CAGATATTAGCGGCAAAGCCATTATTCTGGCGCTGAATCTGTATCTGACCAGCGAATGGGAACCGATTTA
TCAGGTGATTCCGGATGAACAGAAAGTTATTGAACGCACCCTGATTAAAATGGCGGATATTCAGGATTGT
TGCCTGATTGTTACCACCGGCGGCACCGGTCCGGCGAAACGTGATGTGACTCCTGAAGCAACTGAAGCGG
TGTGCGATCGTATGATGCCGGGCTTTGGCGAACTGATGCGCGCGGAAAGCCTGAAAGAAGTGCCGACCGC
GATTCTGTCTCGCCAGACTGCGGGTCTGAGAGGTGATAGCCTGATCGTGAACCTGCCGGGTGATCCGGCC
AGCATTAGCGATTGCCTGCTGGCAGTGTTTCCGGCAATTCCGTATTGCATTGATCTGATGGAAGGGCCGT
ATCTGGAATGCAACGAAGCGATGATCAAACCGTTTCGCCCGAAAGCCAAATGACTCGAGGTCGACAATCA
ACCTCTGGATTACAAAATTTGTGGGTTAACTTGTTTATTGCAGCTTATAATGGTTACAAATAAAGCAATA
GCATCACAAATTTCACAAATAAAGCATTTTTTTCACTGCATTCTAGTTGTGGTTTGTCCAAACTCATCAA
TGTATCTTATCATGTCTGGAATTGACTCAAATGATGTCAATTAGTCTATCAGAAGCTATCTGGTCTCCCT
TCCGGGGGACAAGACATCCCTGTTTAATATTTAAACAGCAGTGTTCCCAAACTGGGTTCTTATATCCCTT
GCTCTGGTCAACCAGGTTGCAGGGTTTCCTGTCCTCACAGGAACGAAGTCCCTAAAGAAACAGTGGCAGC
CAGGTTTAGCCCCGGAATTGACTGGATTCCTTTTTTAGGGCCCATTGGTATGGCTTTTTCCCCGTATCCC
CCCAGGTGTCTGCAGGCTCAAAGAGCAGCGAGAAGCGTTCAGAGGAAAGCGATCCCGTGCCACCTTCCCC
GTGCCCGGGCTGTCCCCGCACGCTGCCGGCTCGGGGATGCGGGGGGAGCGCCGGACCGGAGCGGAGCCCC
GGGCGGCTCGCTGCTGCCCCCTAGCGGGGGAGGGACGTAATTACATCCCTGGGGGCTTTGGGGGGGGGCT
GTCCCTGATATCTATAACAAGAAAATATATATATAATAAGTTATCACGTAAGTAGAACATGAAATAACAA
TATAATTATCGTATGAGTTAAATCTTAAAAGTCACGTAAAAGATAATCATGCGTCATTTTGACTCACGCG
GTCGTTATAGTTCAAAATCAGTGACACTTACCGCATTGACAAGCACGCCTCACGGGAGCTCCAAGCGGCG
ACTGAGATGTCCTAAATGCACAGCGACGGATTCGCGCTATTTAGAAAGAGAGAGCAATATTTCAAGAATG
CATGCGTCAATTTTACGCAGACTATCTTTCTAGGGTTAATCTAGCTGCATCAGGATCATATCGTCGGGTC
TTTTTTCCGGCTCAGTCATCGCCCAAGCTGGCGCTATCTGGGCATCGGGGAGGAAGAAGCCCGTGCCTTT
TCCCGCGAGGTTGAAGCGGCATGGAAAGAGTTTGCCGAGGATGACTGCTGCTGCATTGACGTTGAGCGAA
AACGCACGTTTACCATGATGATTCGGGAAGGTGTGGCCATGCACGCCTTTAACGGTGAACTGTTCGTTCA
GGCCACCTGGGATACCAGTTCGTCGCGGCTTTTCCGGACACAGTTCCGGATGGTCAGCCCGAAGCGCATC
AGCAACCCGAACAATACCGGCGACAGCCGGAACTGCCGTGCCGGTGTGCAGATTAATGACAGCGGTGCGG
CGCTGGGATATTACGTCAGCGAGGACGGGTATCCTGGCTGGATGCCGCAGAAATGGACATGGATACCCCG
TGAGTTACCCGGCGGGCGCGCTTGGCGTAATCATGGTCATAGCTGTTTCCTGTGTGAAATTGTTATCCGC
TCACAATTCCACACAACATACGAGCCGGAAGCATAAAGTGTAAAGCCTGGGGTGCCTAATGAGTGAGCTA
ACTCACATTAATTGCGTTGCGCTCACTGCCCGCTTTCCAGTCGGGAAACCTGTCGTGCCAGCTGCATTAA
TGAATCGGCCAACGCGCGGGGAGAGGCGGTTTGCGTATTGGGCGCTCTTCCGCTTCCTCGCTCACTGACT
CGCTGCGCTCGGTCGTTCGGCTGCGGCGAGCGGTATCAGCTCACTCAAAGGCGGTAATACGGTTATCCAC
AGAATCAGGGGATAACGCAGGAAAGAACATGTGAGCAAAAGGCCAGCAAAAGGCCAGGAACCGTAAAAAG
GCCGCGTTGCTGGCGTTTTTCCATAGGCTCCGCCCCCCTGACGAGCATCACAAAAATCGACGCTCAAGTC
AGAGGTGGCGAAACCCGACAGGACTATAAAGATACCAGGCGTTTCCCCCTGGAAGCTCCCTCGTGCGCTC
TCCTGTTCCGACCCTGCCGCTTACCGGATACCTGTCCGCCTTTCTCCCTTCGGGAAGCGTGGCGCTTTCT
CATAGCTCACGCTGTAGGTATCTCAGTTCGGTGTAGGTCGTTCGCTCCAAGCTGGGCTGTGTGCACGAAC
CCCCCGTTCAGCCCGACCGCTGCGCCTTATCCGGTAACTATCGTCTTGAGTCCAACCCGGTAAGACACGA
CTTATCGCCACTGGCAGCAGCCACTGGTAACAGGATTAGCAGAGCGAGGTATGTAGGCGGTGCTACAGAG
TTCTTGAAGTGGTGGCCTAACTACGGCTACACTAGAAGAACAGTATTTGGTATCTGCGCTCTGCTGAAGC
CAGTTACCTTCGGAAAAAGAGTTGGTAGCTCTTGATCCGGCAAACAAACCACCGCTGGTAGCGGTGGTTT
TTTTGTTTGCAAGCAGCAGATTACGCGCAGAAAAAAAGGATCTCAAGAAGATCCTTTGATCTTTTCTACG
GGGTCTGACGCTCAGTGGAACGAAAACTCACGTTAAGGGATTTTGGTCATGAGATTATCAAAAAGGATCT
TCACCTAGATCCTTTTAAATTAAAAATGAAGTTTTAAATCAATCTAAAGTATATATGAGTAAACTTGGTC
TGACAGTTACCAATGCTTAATCAGTGAGGCACCTATCTCAGCGATCTGTCTATTTCGTTCATCCATAGTT
GCCTGACTCCCCGTCGTGTAGATAACTACGATACGGGAGGGCTTACCATCTGGCCCCAGTGCTGCAATGA
TACCGCGAGACCCACGCTCACCGGCTCCAGATTTATCAGCAATAAACCAGCCAGCCGGAAGGGCCGAGCG
CAGAAGTGGTCCTGCAACTTTATCCGCCTCCATCCAGTCTATTAATTGTTGCCGGGAAGCTAGAGTAAGT
AGTTCGCCAGTTAATAGTTTGCGCAACGTTGTTGCCATTGCTACAGGCATCGTGGTGTCACGCTCGTCGT
TTGGTATGGCTTCATTCAGCTCCGGTTCCCAACGATCAAGGCGAGTTACATGATCCCCCATGTTGTGCAA
AAAAGCGGTTAGCTCCTTCGGTCCTCCGATCGTTGTCAGAAGTAAGTTGGCCGCAGTGTTATCACTCATG
GTTATGGCAGCACTGCATAATTCTCTTACTGTCATGCCATCCGTAAGATGCTTTTCTGTGACTGGTGAGT
ACTCAACCAAGTCATTCTGAGAATAGTGTATGCGGCGACCGAGTTGCTCTTGCCCGGCGTCAATACGGGA
TAATACCGCGCCACATAGCAGAACTTTAAAAGTGCTCATCATTGGAAAACGTTCTTCGGGGCGAAAACTC
TCAAGGATCTTACCGCTGTTGAGATCCAGTTCGATGTAACCCACTCGTGCACCCAACTGATCTTCAGCAT
CTTTTACTTTCACCAGCGTTTCTGGGTGAGCAAAAACAGGAAGGCAAAATGCCGCAAAAAAGGGAATAAG
GGCGACACGGAAATGTTGAATACTCAT
